>Addgene plasmid #228167 | SP_D5 | addgene full sequence | sequence record 451781 | Addgene NGS Result
TCGGTCTCATATGAAATTCAGTCCGGCTCATTACCTACTTCCGCTTTTGCCCGCGCTAGTATTATCTGCC
CCTTGAGACCAGACCAATAAAAAACGCCCGGCGGCAACCGAGCGTTCTGAACAAATCCAGATGGAGTTCT
GAGGTCATTACTGGATCTATCAACAGGAGTCCAAGCGAGCTCGATATCAAATTACGCCCCGCCCTGCCAC
TCATCGCAGTACTGTTGTAATTCATTAAGCATTCTGCCGACATGGAAGCCATCACAAACGGCATGATGAA
CCTGAATCGCCAGCGGCATCAGCACCTTGTCGCCTTGCGTATAATATTTGCCCATGGTGAAAACGGGGGC
GAAGAAGTTGTCCATATTGGCCACGTTTAAATCAAAACTGGTGAAACTCACCCAGGGATTGGCTGAAACG
AAAAACATATTCTCAATAAACCCTTTAGGGAAATAGGCCAGGTTTTCACCGTAACACGCCACATCTTGCG
AATATATGTGTAGAAACTGCCGGAAATCGTCGTGGTATTCACTCCAGAGCGATGAAAACGTTTCAGTTTG
CTCATGGAAAACGGTGTAACAAGGGTGAACACTATCCCATATCACCAGCTCACCGTCTTTCATTGCCATA
CGAAATTCCGGATGAGCATTCATCAGGCGGGCAAGAATGTGAATAAAGGCCGGATAAAACTTGTGCTTAT
TTTTCTTTACGGTCTTTAAAAAGGCCGTAATATCCAGCTGAACGGTCTGGTTATAGGTACATTGAGCAAC
TGACTGAAATGCCTCAAAATGTTCTTTACGATGCCATTGGGATATATCAACGGTGGTATATCCAGTGATT
TTTTTCTCCATTTTAGCTTCCTTAGCTCCTGAAAATCTCGATAACTCAAAAAATACGCCCGGTAGTGATC
TTATTTCATTATGGTGAAAGTTGGAACCTCTTACGTGCCCGATCAATCATGACCAAAATCCCTTAACGTG
AGTTTTCGTTCCACTGAGCGTCAGACCCCGTAGAAAAGATCAAAGGATCTTCTTGAGATCCTTTTTTTCT
GCGCGTAATCTGCTGCTTGCAAACAAAAAAACCACCGCTACCAGCGGTGGTTTGTTTGCCGGATCAAGAG
CTACCAACTCTTTTTCCGAAGGTAACTGGCTTCAGCAGAGCGCAGATACCAAATACTGTTCTTCTAGTGT
AGCCGTAGTTAGGCCACCACTTCAAGAACTCTGTAGCACCGCCTACATACCTCGCTCTGCTAATCCTGTT
ACCAGTGGCTGCTGCCAGTGGCGATAAGTCGTGTCTTACCGGGTTGGACTCAAGACGATAGTTACCGGAT
AAGGCGCAGCGGTCGGGCTGAACGGGGGGTTCGTGCACACAGCCCAGCTTGGAGCGAACGACCTACACCG
AACTGAGATACCTACAGCGTGAGCTATGAGAAAGCGCCACGCTTCCCGAAGGGAGAAAGGCGGACAGGTA
TCCGGTAAGCGGCAGGGTCGGAACAGGAGAGCGCACGAGGGAGCTTCCAGGGGGAAACGCCTGGTATCTT
TATAGTCCTGTCGGGTTTCGCCACCTCTGACTTGAGCGTCGATTTTTGTGATGCTCGTCAGGGGGGCGGA
GCCTATGGAAAAACGCCAGCAACGCGGCCTTTTTACGGTTCCTGGCCTTTTGCTGGCCTTTTGCTCACAT
GTTCTTTCCTGCGTTATCCCCTGATTCTGTGGATAACCGTAG
Features (pLannotate 1.2.2; 5 found; start..end, strand, type, name):
     11..67      +  CDS            LUZP2 (fragment): LUZP2_HUMAN - Experimental evidence at transcript level: Swiss-Prot protein existence level 2. From Homo sapiens (Human).
     87..121     -  terminator     lambda t0 terminator: minimal transcription terminator from phage lambda (Scholtissek and Grosse, 1987)
    195..851     -  CDS            cat: CAT_ECOLX - Experimental evidence at protein level: Swiss-Prot protein existence level 1. This enzyme is an effector of chloramphenicol resistance in bacteria. From Escherichia coli. This protein is used as a marker in many commonly used cloning vectors, such as pACYC184.
    852..949     -  promoter       cat promoter: promoter of the E. coli cat gene encoding chloramphenicol acetyltransferase
   1033..1621    +  rep_origin     ori: high-copy-number ColE1/pMB1/pBR322/pUC origin of replication
