[The description below was written by a language model from this plasmid's Addgene catalogue record and pLannotate feature annotations shown in this document.]
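Description:
SP_D5 is a small (about 1.7 kb) synthetic-biology part plasmid built on pYTK001, the entry vector of the MoClo Yeast Toolkit. It is not an expression vector: it stores a single modular DNA part in E. coli for later release and assembly. The backbone is minimal, consisting of a high-copy ColE1/pUC-type origin of replication and a chloramphenicol acetyltransferase (cat) gene driven by its native promoter and followed by a lambda t0 terminator. Selection is therefore on chloramphenicol. The plasmid carries no yeast origin, yeast marker, promoter or terminator for the insert.

The payload is a short coding fragment, annotated as a 57-nt segment of LUZP2, that encodes the N-terminal secretion signal peptide (roughly the first 19 residues) of human LUZP2, codon-optimised for Saccharomyces cerevisiae. According to the record, the part is flanked by BsaI sites, although these are not annotated in the feature table. Type IIS digestion releases the part with defined overhangs for Golden Gate assembly. The depositor classifies it as a "3a*" component, a variant of the toolkit's N-terminal coding-sequence position, so it should sit in frame upstream of a protein of interest, between a promoter part and the downstream coding parts.

It is intended for combinatorial Golden Gate assembly alongside other signal peptide parts and toolkit components, generating libraries of yeast expression cassettes in which different leader sequences are tested for how well they direct a recombinant protein into the secretory pathway. The associated work concerns high-throughput optimisation of protein secretion in yeast.
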