Addgene plasmid #228167: SP_D5
Purpose: Plasmid contains the secretion signal peptide sequence of the human LUZP2 gene for use in Combinatorial Golden Gate Assembly (BsaI restriction sites).
Depositing lab: Joseph Brock. Depositing organization: Australian National University. Publication: High-throughput optimisation of protein secretion in yeast via an engineered biosensor. Cleaver A, Luo R, Smith OB, Murphy L, Schwessinger B, Brock J. Trends Biotechnol. 2025 Apr;43(4):838-867. doi: 10.1016/j.tibtech.2024.11.010. Epub 2024 Dec 13. PubMed 39674781.
Backbone
  Vector backbone: pYTK001
  Backbone manufacturer: John Dueber, Addgene plasmid #65108
  Vector type: Synthetic Biology
Growth in bacteria
  Bacterial resistance: Chloramphenicol, 25 μg/mL
  Growth temperature: 37°C
  Growth strain: DH5alpha
  Copy number: High Copy
Gene/Insert
  Gene/Insert name: sp_Q86TE4_LUZP2_HUMAN:0-19 (alt name: Uniprot: Q86TE4)
  Species: H. sapiens (human)
  Cloning method: Golden Gate
Terms and licenses: Academic/Nonprofit Terms; Industry Terms: Not Available to Industry
Depositor comments: Signal peptides direct recombinant protein secretion in yeast. Codon optimised for expression in S. cerevisiae. This part is designed for use with components from the MoClo Yeast Toolkit (Lee et al. 2015). This insert is a 3a* component, see Williams et al. 2024 for more detail.
How to cite: SP_D5 was a gift from Joseph Brock (Addgene plasmid # 228167 ; http://n2t.net/addgene:228167 ; RRID:Addgene_228167)
